>Addgene plasmid #79038 | pFastBac1-Kozak-rhTRIM5alpha-PFOS | depositor full sequence | sequence record 147871 | pFastBac1-Kozak-rhTRIM5alpha-PFOS
G
[124 nt withheld, positions 2-125]
C
[91 nt withheld, positions 127-217]
A
[49 nt withheld, positions 219-267]
CCTTTGACGTTGGAGTCCACGTTCTTT
[37 nt withheld, positions 295-331]
ACCCTATCTCGGTCTATTCTTTTGATTTATAAGGGATTTTGCCGATTTCGGCCTATTGGTTAAAAAATGA
GCTGATTTAACAAAAATTTAACGCGAATTTTAACAAAATATTAACGTTTACAATTTCAGGTGGCACTTTT
CGGGGAAATGTGCGCGGAACCCCTATTTGTTTATTTTTCTAAATACATTCAAATATGTATCCGCTCATGA
GACAATAACCCTGATAAATGCTTCAATAATATTGAAAAAGGAAGAGTATGAGTATTCAACATTTCCGTGT
CGCCCTTATTCCCTTTTTTGCGGCATTTTGCCTTCCTGTTTTTGCTCACCCAGAAACGCTGGTGAAAGTA
AAAGATGCTGAAGATCAGTTGGGTGCACGAGTGGGTTACATCGAACTGGATCTCAACAGCGGTAAGATCC
TTGAGAGTTTTCGCCCCGAAGAACGTTTTCCAATGATGAGCACTTTTAAAGTTCTGCTATGTGGCGCGGT
ATTATCCCGTATTGACGCCGGGCAAGAGCAACTCGGTCGCCGCATACACTATTCTCAGAATGACTTGGTT
GAGTACTCACCAGTCACAGAAAAGCATCTTACGGATGGCATGACAGTAAGAGAATTATGCAGTGCTGCCA
TAACCATGAGTGATAACACTGCGGCCAACTTACTTCTGACAACGATCGGAGGACCGAAGGAGCTAACCGC
TTTTTTGCACAACATGGGGGATCATGTAACTCGCCTTGATCGTTGGGAACCGGAGCTGAATGAAGCCATA
CCAAACGACGAGCGTGACACCACGATGCCTGTAGCAATGGCAACAACGTTGCGCAAACTATTAACTGGCG
AACTACTTACTCTAGCTTCCCGGCAACAATTAATAGACTGGATGGAGGCGGATAAAGTTGCAGGACCACT
TCTGCGCTCGGCCCTTCCGGCTGGCTGGTTTATTGCTGATAAATCTGGAGCCGGTGAGCGTGGGTCTCGC
GGTATCATTGCAGCACTGGGGCCAGATGGTAAGCCCTCCCGTATCGTAGTTATCTACACGACGGGGAGTC
AGGCAACTATGGATGAACGAAATAGACAGATCGCTGAGATAGGTGCCTCACTGATTAAGCATTGGTAACT
GTCAGACCAAGTTTACTCATATATACTTTAGATTGATTTAAAACTTCATTTTTAATTTAAAAGGATCTAG
GTGAAGATCCTTTTTGATAATCTCATGACCAAAATCCCTTAACGTGAGTTTTCGTTCCACTGAGCGTCAG
ACCCCGTAGAAAAGATCAAAGGATCTTCTTGAGATCCTTTTTTTCTGCGCGTAATCTGCTGCTTGCAAAC
AAAAAAACCACCGCTACCAGCGGTGGTTTGTTTGCCGGATCAAGAGCTACCAACTCTTTTTCCGAAGGTA
ACTGGCTTCAGCAGAGCGCAGATACCAAATACTGTCCTTCTAGTGTAGCCGTAGTTAGGCCACCACTTCA
AGAACTCTGTAGCACCGCCTACATACCTCGCTCTGCTAATCCTGTTACCAGTGGCTGCTGCCAGTGGCGA
TAAGTCGTGTCTTACCGGGTTGGACTCAAGACGATAGTTACCGGATAAGGCGCAGCGGTCGGGCTGAACG
GGGGGTTCGTGCACACAGCCCAGCTTGGAGCGAACGACCTACACCGAACTGAGATACCTACAGCGTGAGC
ATTGAGAAAGCGCCACGCTTCCCGAAGGGAGAAAGGCGGACAGGTATCCGGTAAGCGGCAGGGTCGGAAC
AGGAGAGCGCACGAGGGAGCTTCCAGGGGGAAACGCCTGGTATCTTTATAGTCCTGTCGGGTTTCGCCAC
CTCTGACTTGAGCGTCGATTTTTGTGATGCTCGTCAGGGGGGCGGAGCCTATGGAAAAACGCCAGCAACG
CGGCCTTTTTACGGTTCCTGGCCTTTTGCTGGCCTTTTGCTCACATGTTCTTTCCTGCGTTATCCCCTGA
TTCTGTGGATAACCGTATTACCGCCTTTGAGTGAGCTGATACCGCTCGCCGCAGCCGAACGACCGAGCGC
AGCGAGTCAGTGAGCGAGGAAGCGGAAGAGCGCCTGATGCGGTATTTTCTCCTTACGCATCTGTGCGGTA
TTTCACACCGCAGACCAGCCGCGTAACCTGGCAAAATCGGTTACGGTTGAGTAATAAATGGATGCCCTGC
GTAAGCGGGTGTGGGCGGACAATAAAGTCTTAAACTGAACAAAATAGATCTAAACTATGACAATAAAGTC
TTAAACTAGACAGAATAGTTGTAAACTGAAATCAGTCCAGTTATGCTGTGAAAAAGCATACTGGACTTTT
GTTATGGCTAAAGCAAACTCTTCATTTTCTGAAGTGCAAATTGCCCGTCGTATTAAAGAGGGGCGTGGCC
AAGGGCATGGTAAAGACTATATTCGCGGCGTTGTGACAATTTACCGAACAACTCCGCGGCCGGGAAGCCG
ATCTCGGCTTGAACGAATTGTTAGGTGGCGGTACTTGGGTCGATATCAAAGTGCATCACTTCTTCCCGTA
TGCCCAACTTTGTATAGAGAGCCACTGCGGGATCGTCACCGTAATCTGCTTGCACGTAGATCACATAAGC
ACCAAGCGCGTTGGCCTCATGCTTGAGGAGATTGATGAGCGCGGTGGCAATGCCCTGCCTCCGGTGCTCG
CCGGAGACTGCGAGATCATAGATATAGATCTCACTACGCGGCTGCTCAAACCTGGGCAGAACGTAAGCCG
CGAGAGCGCCAACAACCGCTTCTTGGTCGAAGGCAGCAAGCGCGATGAATGTCTTACTACGGAGCAAGTT
CCCGAGGTAATCGGAGTCCGGCTGATGTTGGGAGTAGGTGGCTACGTCTCCGAACTCACGACCGAAAAGA
TCAAGAGCAGCCCGCATGGATTTGACTTGGTCAGGGCCGAGCCTACATGTGCGAATGATGCCCATACTTG
AGCCACCTAACTTTGTTTTAGGGCGACTGCCCTGCTGCGTAACATCGTTGCTGCTGCGTAACATCGTTGC
TGCTCCATAACATCAAACATCGACCCACGGCGTAACGCGCTTGCTGCTTGGATGCCCGAGGCATAGACTG
TACAAAAAAACAGTCATAACAAGCCATGAAAACCGCCACTGCGCCGTTACCACCGCTGCGTTCGGTCAAG
GTTCTGGACCAGTTGCGTGAGCGCATACGCTACTTGCATTACAGTTTACGAACCGAACAGGCTTATGTCA
ACTGGGTTCGTGCCTTCATCCGTTTCCACGGTGTGCGTCACCCGGCAACCTTGGGCAGCAGCGAAGTCGA
GGCATTTCTGTCCTGGCTGGCGAACGAGCGCAAGGTTTCGGTCTCCACGCATCGTCAGGCATTGGCGGCC
TTGCTGTTCTTCTACGGCAAGGTGCTGTGCACGGATCTGCCCTGGCTTCAGGAGATCGGAAGACCTCGGC
CGTCGCGGCGCTTGCCGGTGGTGCTGACCCCGGATGAAGTGGTTCGCATCCTCGGTTTTCTGGAAGGCGA
GCATCGTTTGTTCGCCCAGGACTCTAGCTATAGTTCTAGTGGTTGGCTACGTATACTCCGGAATATTAAT
AGATCATGGAGATAATTAAAATGATAACCATCTCGCAAATAAATAAGTATTTTACTGTTTTCGTAACAGT
TTTGTAATAAAAAAACCTATAAATATTCCGGATTATTCATACCGTCCCACCATCGGGCGCGGATCCCGGT
CCGAAGCGCGCGGAATTCAAAGGCCACCATGGCTTCTGGAATCCTGCTTAATGTAAAGGAGGAGGTGACC
TGTCCCATCTGCCTGGAACTCCTGACAGAACCCCTGAGTCTGCACTGCGGCCACAGCTTCTGCCAAGCGT
GCATCACTGCGAACCACAAGAAGTCCATGCTATACAAAGAAGGAGAGAGAAGCTGCCCTGTGTGCCGGAT
CAGTTACCAGCCTGAGAACATACAGCCTAATCGGCATGTAGCCAACATAGTGGAGAAGCTCAGGGAGGTC
AAGTTGAGCCCAGAAGAGGGACAGAAGGTTGATCACTGTGCACGCCATGGAGAGAAACTCCTACTCTTCT
GTCAGGAGGACAGCAAGGTCATTTGCTGGCTTTGTGAGCGGTCTCAGGAGCACCGTGGTCACCACACTTT
CCTCATGGAGGAGGTTGCCCAGGAGTACCATGTGAAGCTCCAGACAGCTCTGGAGATGCTGAGGCAGAAG
CAGCAGGAAGCTGAAAAGTTGGAAGCTGACATCAGAGAAGAGAAAGCTTCCTGGAAGATTCAAATAGACT
ACGACAAAACCAACGTCTCGGCAGATTTTGAGCAACTGAGAGAGATCCTGGACTGGGAGGAGAGCAATGA
GCTGCAGAACCTGGAGAAGGAGGAAGAAGACATTCTGAAAAGCCTTACGAAGTCTGAAACGGAGATGGTG
CAGCAGACCCAGTACATGAGAGAGCTCATCTCAGAACTGGAGCATCGGTTGCAGGGGTCAATGATGGATC
TACTGCAGGGTGTGGATGGCATCATTAAAAGGATTGAGAACATGACCTTGAAGAAGCCAAAAACTTTTCA
CAAAAATCAAAGGAGAGTGTTTCGAGCTCCTGATCTGAAAGGAATGCTAGACATGTTTAGAGAGCTAACA
GATGCCCGACGCTACTGGGTTGATGTGACACTGGCTACAAACAACATTTCGCATGCTGTCATTGCTGAAG
ATAAGAGACAAGTGAGCTCTCGGAACCCACAGATAATGTATCAGGCACCAGGGACATTATTTACGTTTCC
GTCACTCACGAATTTCAATTATTGTACTGGCGTCCTGGGCTCCCAAAGTATCACATCAGGGAAGCATTAC
TGGGAGGTAGATGTGTCCAAGAAAAGTGCTTGGATCCTGGGGGTATGTGCTGGCTTCCAATCCGATGCAA
TGTATAATATTGAACAAAATGAAAATTATCAACCTAAATATGGCTACTGGGTTATAGGGTTACAGGAAGG
AGTTAAATATAGTGTTTTCCAGGATGGTTCCTCACATACTCCTTTTGCTCCTTTCATTGTGCCCCTCTCT
GTGATTATTTGTCCTGATCGTGTTGGAGTTTTCGTAGACTATGAGGCTTGCACTGTCTCATTCTTCAATA
TCACAAACCATGGATTTCTCATCTATAAGTTTTCTCAGTGTTCTTTTTCTAAGCCTGTATTTCCATATTT
AAATCCCAGAAAATGTACAGTCCCCATGACTCTGTGCTCACCAAGCTCTCTGGAAGTCCTGTTCCAGGGC
CCCGGTACAAGATCTCCGGATTACAAGGATGACGATGACAAGGGATTCTGGAGCCACCCGCAGTTCGAAA
AAGGTGGAGGTGCCCGAGGTGGATCGGGAGGTGGATCGTGGAGCCACCCGCAGTTCGAGAAAGCTAGCTG
ACCTACGTCGACGAGCTCACTAGTCGCGGCCGCTTTCGAATCTAGAGCCTGCAGTCTCGAGGCATGCGGT
ACCAAGCTTGTCGAGAAGTACTAGAGGATCATAATCAGCCATACCACATTTGTAGAGGTTTTACTTGCTT
TAAAAAACCTCCCACACCTCCCCCTGAACCTGAAACATAAAATGAATGCAATTGTTGTTGTTAACTTGTT
TATTGCAGCTTATAATGGTTACAAATAAAGCAATAGCATCACAAATTTCACAAATAAAGCATTTTTTTCA
CTGCATTCTAGTTGTGGTTTGTCCAAACTCATCAATGTATCTTATCATGTCTGGATCTGATCACTGCTTG
AGCCTAGGAGATCCGAACCAGATAAGTGAAATCTAGTTCCAAACTATTTTGTCATTTTTAATTTTCGTAT
TAGCTTACGACGCTACACCCAGTTCCCATCTATTTTGTCACTCTTCCCTAAATAATCCTTAAAAACTCCA
TTTCCACCCCTCCCAGTTCCCAACTATTTTGTCCGCCCACAGCGGGGCATTTTTCTTCCTGTTATGTTTT
TAATCAAACATCCTGCCAACTCCATGTGACAAACCGTCATCTTCGGCTACTTTTTCTCTGTCACAGAATG
AAAATTTTTCTGTCATCTCTTCGTTATTAATGTTTGTAATTGACTGAATATCAACGCTTATTTGCAGCCT
GAATGGCGAATGG
Features (pLannotate 1.2.2; 18 found; start..end, strand, type, name):
      2..457     +  rep_origin     f1 ori (sequence partly withheld): f1 bacteriophage origin of replication; arrow indicates direction of (+) strand synthesis
    484..588     +  promoter       AmpR promoter: bla
    589..1449    +  CDS            AmpR: β-lactamase; bla; confers resistance to ampicillin, carbenicillin, and related antibiotics
   1620..2208    +  rep_origin     ori: high-copy-number ColE1/pMB1/pBR322/pUC origin of replication
   2394..2443    -  misc_feature   bom (fragment): basis of mobility region from pBR322
   2511..2735    -  mobile_element Tn7R: mini-Tn7 element (right end of the Tn7 transposon) Tn7
   2802..3335    -  CDS            GmR: gentamycin acetyltransferase; aacC1; confers resistance to gentamycin
   3524..3552    -  promoter       Pc promoter: intI1 (promoter lies within the coding sequence); class 1 integron promoter
   3530..3877    -  CDS            YPR2_ECOLX (fragment): Protein predicted: Swiss-Prot protein existence level 4. From Escherichia coli.
   3904..3995    +  promoter       polyhedrin promoter: polh from Autographa californica; promoter for the baculovirus polyhedrin gene
   4070..5560    +  CDS            TRIM5: TRIM5_MACMU - Experimental evidence at protein level: Swiss-Prot protein existence level 1. Capsid-specific restriction factor that prevents infection from non-host-adapted retroviruses. Blocks viral replication early in the life cycle, after viral entry but before reverse transcription. In addition to acting as a capsid-specific restriction factor, also acts as a pattern recognition receptor that activates innate immune signaling in response to the retroviral capsid lattice. Binding to the viral capsid triggers its E3 ubiquitin ligase activity, and in concert with the heterodimeric ubiquitin
   5600..5623    +  CDS            FLAG: FLAG® epitope tag, followed by an enterokinase cleavage site
   5630..5652    +  CDS            Strep-Tag II (fragment): peptide that binds Strep-Tactin®, an engineered form of streptavidin
   5690..5709    +  CDS            Strep-Tag II (fragment): peptide that binds Strep-Tactin®, an engineered form of streptavidin
   5818..5901    +  CDS            large T antigen (fragment): large T antigen from SV40 (simian virus 40)
   5924..6058    +  polyA_signal   SV40 poly(A) signal: SV40 polyadenylation signal
   6087..6252    -  mobile_element Tn7L: mini-Tn7 element (left end of the Tn7 transposon) Tn7
   6415..6431    +  CDS            lacZα (fragment): LacZα fragment of β-galactosidase; lacZ fragment
