[The description below was written by a language model from this plasmid's Addgene catalogue record and pLannotate feature annotations shown in this document.]
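Description:
pFastBac1-Kozak-rhTRIM5alpha-PFOS is a Bac-to-Bac baculovirus donor (entry) plasmid built on the 4.8 kb pFastBac1 backbone, giving a 6.4 kb construct for insect-cell expression of rhesus macaque (Macaca mulatta) TRIM5α. It is maintained in E. coli as a high-copy plasmid through a ColE1/pUC-type origin and also carries an f1 origin. Both an ampicillin resistance gene (β-lactamase) and a gentamicin acetyltransferase gene driven by the class 1 integron Pc promoter are annotated. The catalogue lists gentamicin as the bacterial selection and ampicillin under selectable markers.

The expression cassette lies between the Tn7R and Tn7L mini-Tn7 ends, together with the gentamicin marker. It consists of the Autographa californica polyhedrin promoter, a strong very-late baculoviral promoter, followed by the TRIM5α open reading frame (with a Kozak context, according to the name) and an SV40 polyadenylation signal. The coding sequence is fused at its C terminus to a FLAG epitope and two Strep-tag II repeats (the OneSTrEP-FLAG tag), which allow affinity purification on Strep-Tactin and detection or capture through FLAG. The "P" in the PFOS label is not explained in the record. The depositor notes two substitutions, M221T and P307T, relative to the reference GenBank entry.

In use, the plasmid is introduced into DH10Bac cells, where Tn7 transposition moves the mini-Tn7 segment into the bacmid to generate recombinant baculovirus DNA. The resulting virus drives production of tagged TRIM5α, a capsid-binding retroviral restriction factor. The associated publication concerns TRIM5 proteins assembling into hexagonal nets on HIV-1 capsids, which suggests the recombinant protein was made for that kind of structural and biochemical work.
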