Addgene plasmid #79038: pFastBac1-Kozak-rhTRIM5alpha-PFOS
Purpose: Baculoviral entry vector to produce Bac-to-bac baculoviruses
Depositing lab: Wesley Sundquist. Depositing organization: University of Utah. Publication: Primate TRIM5 proteins form hexagonal nets on HIV-1 capsids. Li YL, Chandrasekaran V, Carter SD, Woodward CL, Christensen DE, Dryden KA, Pornillos O, Yeager M, Ganser-Pornillos BK, Jensen GJ, Sundquist WI. Elife. 2016 Jun 2;5. pii: e16269. doi: 10.7554/eLife.16269. PubMed 27253068.
Backbone
  Vector backbone: pFastBac1
  Backbone manufacturer: Life Technologies
  Backbone size w/o insert (bp): 4775
  Total vector size (bp): 6434
  Vector type: Insect Expression
  Selectable markers: Ampicillin
Growth in bacteria
  Bacterial resistance: Gentamicin, 10 μg/mL
  Growth temperature: 37°C
  Growth strain: DH5alpha
  Growth instructions: requires transformation into E. coli DH10Bac for bacmid production
  Copy number: High Copy
Gene/Insert
  Gene/Insert name: rhesus TRIM5alha-PFOS (alt name: rhTRIM5alpha-PFOS)
  Species: Macaca mulatta
  Insert size (bp): 1653
  GenBank ID: DQ842021.1
  Promoter: polyhedrin
  Tag / fusion protein: OneSTrEP-FLAG (C terminal on insert)
  Cloning method: Ligation Independent Cloning
  Sequencing primers: 5′ ATACCGTCCCACCATCG; 3′ GATCCTCTAGTACTTCTCG
Terms and licenses: Academic/Nonprofit Terms; Industry Terms: Not Available to Industry
Depositor comments: The depositor-provided reference sequence shows M221T and P307T compared to DQ842021.1
How to cite: pFastBac1-Kozak-rhTRIM5alpha-PFOS was a gift from Wesley Sundquist (Addgene plasmid # 79038 ; http://n2t.net/addgene:79038 ; RRID:Addgene_79038)
