>Addgene plasmid #79038 | pFastBac1-Kozak-rhTRIM5alpha-PFOS | addgene partial sequence | sequence record 153377 | fBac-1 5'-tattcataccgtcccacca-3'
GGCCACCATGGCTTCTGGAATCCTGCTTAATGTAAAGGAGGAGGTGACCTGTCCCATCTGCCTGGAACTC
CTGACAGAACCCCTGAGTCTGCACTGCGGCCACAGCTTCTGCCAAGCGTGCATCACTGCGAACCACAAGA
AGTCCATGCTATACAAAGAAGGAGAGAGAAGCTGCCCTGTGTGCCGGATCAGTTACCAGCCTGAGAACAT
ACAGCCTAATCGGCATGTAGCCAACATAGTGGAGAAGCTCAGGGAGGTCAAGTTGAGCCCAGAAGAGGGA
CAGAAGGTTGATCACTGTGCACGCCATGGAGAGAAACTCCTACTCTTCTGTCAGGAGGACAGCAAGGTCA
TTTGCTGGCTTTGTGAGCGGTCTCAGGAGCACCGTGGTCACCACACTTTCCTCATGGAGGAGGTTGCCCA
GGAGTACCATGTGAAGCTCCAGACAGCTCTGGAGATGCTGAGGCAGAAGCAGCAGGAAGCTGAAAAGTTG
GAAGCTGACATCAGAGAAGAGAAAGCTTCCTGGAAGATTCAAATAGACTACGACAAAACCAACGTCTCGG
CAGATTTTGAGCAACTGAGAGAGATCCTGGACTGGGAGGAGAGCAATGAGCTGCAGAACCTGGAGAAGGA
GGAAGAAGACATTCTGAAAAGCCTTACGAAGTCTGAAACGGAGATGGTGCAGCAGACCCAGTACATGAGA
GAGCTCATCTCAGAACTGGAGCATCGGTTGCAGG
