>Addgene plasmid #79038 | pFastBac1-Kozak-rhTRIM5alpha-PFOS | addgene partial sequence | sequence record 153378 | SV40pA-R 5'-GAAATTTGTGATGCTATTGC-3'
GTTAACAACAACAATTGCATTCATTTTATGTTTCAGGTTCAGGGGGAGGTGTGGGAGGTTTTTTAAAGCA
AGTAAAACCTCTACAAATGTGGTATGGCTGATTATGATCCTCTAGTACTTCTCGACAAGCTTGGTACCGC
ATGCCTCGAGACTGCAGGCTCTAGATTCGAAAGCGGCCGCGACTAGTGAGCTCGTCGACGTAGGTCAGCT
AGCTTTCTCGAACTGCGGGTGGCTCCACGATCCACCTCCCGATCCACCTCGGGCACCTCCACCTTTTTCG
AACTGCGGGTGGCTCCAGAATCCCTTGTCATCGTCATCCTTGTAATCCGGAGATCTTGTACCGGGGCCCT
GGAACAGGACTTCCAGAGAGCTTGGTGAGCACAGAGTCATGGGGACTGTACATTTTCTGGGATTTAAATA
TGGAAATACAGGCTTAGAAAAAGAACACTGAGAAAACTTATAGATGAGAAATCCATGGTTTGTGATATTG
AAGAATGAGACAGTGCAAGCCTCATAGTCTACGAAAACTCCAACACGATCAGGACAAATAATCACAGAGA
GGGGCACAATGAAAGGAGCAAAAGGAGTATGTGAGGAACCATCCTGGAAAACACTATATTTAACTCCTTC
CTGTAACCCTATAACCCAGTAGCCATATTTAGGTTGATAATTTTCATTTTGTTCAATATTATACATTGCA
TCGGATTGGAAGCCAGCACATACCCCCAGGATCCAAGCACTTTTCTTGGACACATCTACCTCCCAGTAAT
GCTTCCCTGATGTGATACTTTGGGAGCCCAGGACGCCAGTACAATAATTGAAATTCGTGAGTGACGGAA
